>Addgene plasmid #18504 | T4 Lysozyme M106A WT* | addgene partial sequence | sequence record 24290 | 3primeUP
TACTGAAAAGCCCGCCTCATTAGGCGGGCTCAGATCTGCTCATGTTTGACAGCTTATCATCGATAAGCTT
CGGCAATAAATTCTTGATATGTTTTCATATGTTTCCTTTAAATATTTTAATTAGTAATTGTCTATTCAAG
TAATTGTGAATATACTATCACAATTCCAAGAGAAAGTAAACAGCTTTATAGATTTTTATACGCGTCCCAA
GTGCCAGTTCTAAACGTTGTAATGACTCGTTTTGCGCGATTAGGTGTTTGATTATACCATCTACTTTTAG
CTAAGTTAACTGCTGCTTCATCCCAGCGTTTTTGTTGAAGCATACGTAAAGAGTTAGTAAATCCTGCCAC
ACCGGTTTCTCCCGCTTGGAAAACCATATTAATCAATGCAGCGCGACGAACCGCATCAAGAGAATCATAA
ACCGGTTTTAATTTAGCATTTCTCAGAATTCCGCGAACAGCAGCATCAACATCCTGATTAAAGAGTTTTT
CAGCCTCATCTTTTGTAATTACACCATTAGTATTACGCCCAATAGCTTTATCTAATTCAGATTTAGCAGC
ATTAAGTGATGGACTTTTTGTAAGCAAATGACCGATGCCAATAGTGTAATAGCCTTCTGTGTCTTTATAG
ATTTTAAGTCTAAGGCCTTCATCTATACGTAACATTTCAAATATATTCATAATACCTCCTAAGCATCGAT
GGATCCTGTTTCCTGTGTGAAATTGTTATCCGCTCACAATTCCACACAGGAAACAGCTATGACCATGATA
CGGATCACTGGCNGCGTTTACACGTCGTGCTGGAAACCCTGCGTACCACTANCGCCTGCGC
