[The description below was written by a language model from this plasmid's Addgene catalogue record.]
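Description:
T4 Lysozyme M106A WT* is a bacterial expression plasmid built on the pHS1403 backbone (about 5 kb without insert) that carries a mutant form of bacteriophage T4 lysozyme, the product of phage gene e. It is maintained in E. coli as a high-copy plasmid under ampicillin selection. The record does not name the origin of replication or the promoter that drives expression, and no feature table is provided, so the regulatory architecture of the vector cannot be described from the available information.

The insert is roughly 600 bp and was cloned as a BamHI–HindIII fragment, with both sites preserved. According to the depositor's comments, the BamHI site lies 27 bp from the start codon and the HindIII site 115 bp from the stop codon, so the fragment includes short flanking untranslated sequence on either side of the coding region and can be excised or transferred intact. The encoded protein carries the substitution M106A, replacing methionine 106 with alanine. The "WT*" designation indicates the background in which the mutation was made; the record does not define it, but in the T4 lysozyme literature it conventionally refers to the cysteine-free pseudo-wild-type protein used as a reference. No epitope or purification tags are listed.

The record does not state a purpose. A construct of this kind is suited to producing the variant protein in bacteria, and T4 lysozyme point mutants such as large-to-small residue replacements are commonly used to study protein stability, folding and structure.
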