Addgene plasmid #18504: T4 Lysozyme M106A WT*
Depositing lab: Brian Matthews. Depositing organization: University of Oregon.
Backbone
  Vector backbone: pHS1403
  Backbone size w/o insert (bp): 5000
  Vector type: Bacterial Expression
Growth in bacteria
  Bacterial resistance: Ampicillin, 100 μg/mL
  Growth temperature: 37°C
  Growth strain: DH5alpha
  Copy number: High Copy
Gene/Insert
  Gene/Insert name: T4 Lysozyme
  Species: Bacteriophage T4
  Insert size (bp): 600
  Mutation: M106A WT*
  GenBank ID: NP_049736
  Entrez Gene: e (a.k.a. T4p123)
  Cloning method: Restriction Enzyme; 5′ cloning site BamHI (not destroyed); 3′ cloning site HindIII (not destroyed)
  Sequencing primers: 5′ na; 3′ GGCGTATCACGAGGCCC
Terms and licenses: Academic/Nonprofit Terms; Industry Terms: Not Available to Industry
Depositor comments: The BamHI site is 27 bp from the ATG and the HindIII site is 115 bp from the stop.
How to cite: T4 Lysozyme M106A WT* was a gift from Brian Matthews (Addgene plasmid # 18504 ; http://n2t.net/addgene:18504 ; RRID:Addgene_18504)
